Addgene plasmid #97321: AAV_Nanog HMEJ donor
Purpose: HMEJ donor for fusing a p2A-mCherry reporter to mouse Nanog. AAV backbone.
Depositing lab: Hui Yang. Depositing organization: Center for Excellence in Brain Science and Intelligence Technology, Chinese Academy of Sciences. Publication: Homology-mediated end joining-based targeted integration using CRISPR/Cas9. Yao X, Wang X, Hu X, Liu Z, Liu J, Zhou H, Shen X, Wei Y, Huang Z, Ying W, Wang Y, Nie YH, Zhang CC, Li S, Cheng L, Wang Q, Wu Y, Huang P, Sun Q, Shi L, Yang H. Cell Res. 2017 May 19. doi: 10.1038/cr.2017.76. PubMed 28524166.
Backbone
  Vector backbone: pAAV
  Vector type: Mammalian Expression, Mouse Targeting, AAV
Growth in bacteria
  Bacterial resistance: Ampicillin and Kanamycin, 100 & 50 μg/mL
  Growth temperature: 37°C
  Growth strain: NEB Stable
  Copy number: High Copy
Gene/Insert
  Gene/Insert name: Nanog HMEJ donor (alt name: Nanog HMEJ template)
  Species: Synthetic
  Insert size (bp): 2437
  Cloning method: Restriction Enzyme; 5′ cloning site unknown (unknown if destroyed); 3′ cloning site unknown (unknown if destroyed)
  Sequencing primers: 5′ M13R; 3′ M13F
Terms and licenses: Academic/Nonprofit Terms; Industry Terms: Not Available to Industry
Depositor comments: gRNA sequence: cgtaagtctcatatttcacc
How to cite: AAV_Nanog HMEJ donor was a gift from Hui Yang (Addgene plasmid # 97321 ; http://n2t.net/addgene:97321 ; RRID:Addgene_97321)
