[The description below was written by a language model from this plasmid's Addgene catalogue record and pLannotate feature annotations shown in this document.]
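Description:
AAV_Nanog HMEJ donor is a repair-template plasmid for CRISPR/Cas9-mediated knock-in at the mouse Nanog locus by homology-mediated end joining (HMEJ). It is catalogued as a pAAV-backbone vector for mammalian expression, mouse targeting and AAV use. However, the annotated 6,268 nt sequence shows no AAV inverted terminal repeats. The detected backbone elements instead resemble a general cloning vector: a lac promoter/operator region with CAP site, a lacZα fragment, a T7 promoter and an f1 origin. ITRs are often missed by automated annotation or sequencing, so their presence cannot be confirmed from this table. The plasmid replicates in E. coli from a high-copy ColE1/pUC-type origin. It carries both β-lactamase (ampicillin) and neo/nptII (kanamycin) markers, matching the dual resistance listed.

The payload is a 2,437 bp synthetic donor cassette. The annotation shows a fragment of the mouse Nanog coding sequence, which presumably forms part of the upstream homology arm, followed shortly by a full mCherry open reading frame. The short gap between them fits the p2A peptide named in the stated purpose, although it is not annotated. The unannotated stretch downstream of mCherry presumably holds the second homology arm. No promoter for mCherry is recorded, as expected for a design in which the reporter is fused in frame to endogenous Nanog. After integration, mCherry would be co-translated with Nanog and released by 2A ribosomal skipping, so red fluorescence reports activity of this pluripotency gene. In the HMEJ strategy, guide RNA target sites typically flank the homology arms so that Cas9 cuts both the genome and the donor. The depositor supplies a guide sequence, but the table does not mark such sites.
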