Features (pLannotate 1.2.2; 14 found; start..end, strand, type, name):
    416..508     +  CDS            lacI (fragment): lac repressor; lacI; The lac repressor binds to the lac operator to inhibit transcription in E. coli. This inhibition can be relieved by adding lactose or isopropyl-β-D-thiogalactopyranoside (IPTG).
    521..542     +  protein_bind   CAP binding site: CAP binding activates transcription in the presence of cAMP. E. coli catabolite activator protein
    557..587     +  promoter       lac promoter: promoter for the E. coli lac operon
    595..611     +  protein_bind   lac operator: The lac repressor binds to the lac operator to inhibit transcription in E. coli. This inhibition can be relieved by adding lactose or isopropyl-β-D-thiogalactopyranoside (IPTG). lac repressor encoded by lacI
   1063..1488    +  CDS            Nanog (fragment): NANOG_MOUSE - Also known as Ecat4, Enk. Experimental evidence at protein level: Swiss-Prot protein existence level 1. Transcription regulator involved in inner cell mass and embryonic stem (ES) cells proliferation and self-renewal (PubMed:25825768). Imposes pluripotency on ES cells and prevents their differentiation towards extraembryonic endoderm and trophectoderm lineages. Blocks bone morphogenetic protein-induced mesoderm differentiation of ES cells by physically interacting with SMAD1 and interfering with the recruitment of coactivators to the active SMAD transcriptional complexes. Acts as
   1555..2262    +  CDS            mCherry: mCherry is a basic (constitutively fluorescent) red fluorescent protein published in 2004, derived from Discosoma sp.. It is reported to be a very rapidly-maturing monomer with low acid sensitivity.
   3116..3134    -  promoter       T7 promoter: promoter for bacteriophage T7 RNA polymerase
   3137..3294    +  CDS            lacZα (fragment): LacZα fragment of β-galactosidase; lacZ fragment
   3298..3726    +  rep_origin     f1 ori (sequence partly withheld): f1 bacteriophage origin of replication; arrow indicates direction of (+) strand synthesis
   3739..4038    +  CDS            tnpA (fragment): TN5P_ECOLX - Also known as tnp. Experimental evidence at protein level: Swiss-Prot protein existence level 1. Mediates transposition of transposon Tn5 by a 'cut and paste' mechanism. First, the monomeric transposase binds the 19 bp inverted DNA repeats flanking the transposon. Then, dimerization of the DNA- bound transposase creates a synaptic DNA complex. After nicking of the first DNA strand, excision of the transposon proceeds through a series of intermediates. The transposase then mediates the insertion of the transposon at a new site by strand transfer. The activity of the wild- type tran
   4070..4861    +  CDS            neo: KKA2_KLEPN - Also known as kan, nptII. Experimental evidence at protein level: Swiss-Prot protein existence level 1. Resistance to kanamycin, neomycin, paromomycin, ribostamycin, butirosin and gentamicin B. From Klebsiella pneumoniae.
   4865..4881    +  promoter       AmpR promoter (fragment): bla
   4882..5742    +  CDS            AmpR: β-lactamase; bla; confers resistance to ampicillin, carbenicillin, and related antibiotics
   5913..233     +  rep_origin     ori (across the origin): high-copy-number ColE1/pMB1/pBR322/pUC origin of replication
>Addgene plasmid #97321 | AAV_Nanog HMEJ donor | addgene full sequence | sequence record 189981 | Addgene NGS Result
CGACCTACACCGAACTGAGATACCTACAGCGTGAGCTATGAGAAAGCGCCACGCTTCCCGAAGGGAGAAA
GGCGGACAGGTATCCGGTAAGCGGCAGGGTCGGAACAGGAGAGCGCACGAGGGAGCTTCCAGGGGGAAAC
GCCTGGTATCTTTATAGTCCTGTCGGGTTTCGCCACCTCTGACTTGAGCGTCGATTTTTGTGATGCTCGT
CAGGGGGGCGGAGCCTATGGAAAAACGCCAGCAACGCGGCCTTTTTACGGTTCCTGGCCTTTTGCTGGCC
TTTTGCTCACATGTTCTTTCCTGCGTTATCCCCTGATTCTGTGGATAACCGTATTACCGCCTTTGAGTGA
GCTGATACCGCTCGCCGCAGCCGAACGACCGAGCGCAGCGAGTCAGTGAGCGAGGAAGCGGAAGAGCGCC
CAATACGCAAACCGCCTCTCCCCGCGCGTTGGCCGATTCATTAATGCAGCTGGCACGACAGGTTTCCCGA
CTGGAAAGCGGGCAGTGAGCGCAACGCAATTAATGTGAGTTAGCTCACTCATTAGGCACCCCAGGCTTTA
CACTTTATGCTTCCGGCTCGTATGTTGTGTGGAATTGTGAGCGGATAACAATTTCACACAGGAAACAGCT
ATGACCATGATTACGCCAAGCTTGGTACCCGTAAGTCTCATATTTCACCTGGCCCCCTCCATCTTACCAT
CTTATTTTATGTGTCTGTGCCGTGTGTGTGTGTGTGTGTGTGTGTGTGGCTGACCTATGGCTGTTGGGTA
TGGATCCCAGATTTCCTGTAAGAGCAGTCAGTGGCTCTGCCTTTGCTTCCCAGTGTCATCCTGATCCATC
TATGTCCATTAGTCCTGTCCCTTTCCCATCCCTCTTCCTCCACGCACTCTTTCTTGTGATCTTTGGTTCT
TTGAGGCAGGCTCTCTCTATGTAGCCCTGGCAGTCAGAGATCTGCCTGCCTAGTCTCAGGAGTGCTGGGG
TTAACGGCCTGTGCGGCCATGCTAATCTTTTCAGTATTTCTGCAGTTTACATCTTTAGAGTCCCCTTTTC
ACTCATTGCATTAATCACCTCTTTCAGAAGGGCTCAGCACCAGTGGAGTATCCCAGCATCCATTGCAGCT
ATCCCCAGGGCTATCTGGTGAACGCATCTGGAAGCCTTTCCATGTGGGGCAGCCAGACTTGGACCAACCC
AACTTGGAGCAGCCAGACCTGGACCAACCCAACTTGGAACAACCAGACCTGGACCAACCCAACTTGGAGC
AGCCAGGCCTGGACCGCTCAGTCCTGGAACGGCCAGCCTTGGAATGCTGCTCCGCTCCATAACTTCGGGG
AGGACTTTCTGCAGCCTTACGTACAGTTGCAGCAAAACTTCTCTGCCAGTGATTTGGAGGTGAATTTGGA
AGCCACTAGGGAAAGCCATGCGCATTTTAGCACCCCACAAGCCTTGGAATTATTCCTGAACTACTCTGTG
ACTCCACCAGGTGAAATATTAATTAACGCCACTAACTTCTCCCTGTTGAAACAAGCAGGGGATGTCGAAG
AGAATCCCGGGCCAATGGTGAGCAAGGGCGAGGAGGATAACATGGCCATCATCAAGGAGTTCATGCGCTT
CAAGGTGCACATGGAGGGCTCCGTGAACGGCCACGAGTTCGAGATCGAGGGCGAGGGCGAGGGCCGCCCC
TACGAGGGCACCCAGACCGCCAAGCTGAAGGTGACCAAGGGTGGCCCCCTGCCCTTCGCCTGGGACATCC
TGTCCCCTCAGTTCATGTACGGCTCCAAGGCCTACGTGAAGCACCCCGCCGACATCCCCGACTACTTGAA
GCTGTCCTTCCCCGAGGGCTTCAAGTGGGAGCGCGTGATGAACTTCGAGGACGGCGGCGTGGTGACCGTG
ACCCAGGACTCCTCCCTGCAGGACGGCGAGTTCATCTACAAGGTGAAGCTGCGCGGCACCAACTTCCCCT
CCGACGGCCCCGTAATGCAGAAGAAGACCATGGGCTGGGAGGCCTCCTCCGAGCGGATGTACCCCGAGGA
CGGCGCCCTGAAGGGCGAGATCAAGCAGAGGCTGAAGCTGAAGGACGGCGGCCACTACGACGCTGAGGTC
AAGACCACCTACAAGGCCAAGAAGCCCGTGCAGCTGCCCGGCGCCTACAACGTCAACATCAAGTTGGACA
TCACCTCCCACAACGAGGACTACACCATCGTGGAACAGTACGAACGCGCCGAGGGCCGCCACTCCACCGG
CGGCATGGACGAGCTGTACAAGTAAGGCGCGCCGAAATATGAGACTTACGCAACATCTGGGCTTAAAGTC
AGGGCAAAGCCAGGTTCCTTCCTTCTTCCAAATATTTTCATATTTTTTTTAAAGATTTATTTATTCATTA
TATGTAAGTACACTGTAGCTGTCTTCAGACACTCCAGAAGAGGGCGTCAGATCTTGTTACGTATGGTTGT
GAGCCACCATGTGGTTGCTGGGATTTGAACTCCTGACCTTCGGAAGAGCAGTCGGGTGCTCTTATCCACT
GAGCCATCTCACCAGCCCCTGGTTTATTTTTTTAATTATTATTTGCTTTTTGTTTATCAAGACAGGGTTT
CTCTGCATAGCTCTAATTGTCTTTGAACTAGCTCTGCAGACCAGCCTGGCCTTGAACTCAGAGATCTGCC
CACTTATCTTTGCCTCCTGAATGCTGGGACCAAAGGTGGCATACCACCACACCTGGCATATATATTGTTT
ATTTCTATTTCTATTTTTATTGGTGCCAGAGCAAACCTAGGACTTAGAACATGCTGGGCACCAACTCAAC
TTCTGAGCTCTATTTACAACTTGGTGTGTTAGTGTATTTGTCTTAGTTCTGAATTTGTCCTTTTTTTAGT
GTTAACTCTAGGCTTTGGAGACAGTGAGGTGCATATACTCTCTCCTTCCCAAGAATAAGTGCTTGAACAC
CCTTACCCACGCCCACCCACCCATGCTAGTCTTTTTTCTTAGAAGCGTGGGTCTTGGTATACACTGTGTC
ATTTTGAGGGGTGAGGTTTAAAAGTATATACAAAGTATAACGATATGGTGGCTACTCTCGAGGCCAGGTG
AAATATGAGACTTACGTCTAGAGGGCCCAATTCGCCCTATAGTGAGTCGTATTACAATTCACTGGCCGTC
GTTTTACAACGTCGTGACTGGGAAAACCCTGGCGTTACCCAACTTAATCGCCTTGCAGCACATCCCCCTT
TCGCCAGCTGGCGTAATAGCGAAGAGGCCCGCACCGATCGCCCTTCCCAACAGTTGCGCAGCCTGAATGG
CGAATGG
[124 nt withheld, positions 3298-3421]
C
[91 nt withheld, positions 3423-3513]
A
[49 nt withheld, positions 3515-3563]
CCTTTGACGTTGGAGTCCACGTTCTTT
[37 nt withheld, positions 3591-3627]
ACCCTATCTCGGTCTATTCTTTTGATTTATAAGGGATTTTGCCGATTTCGGCCTATTGGTTAAAAAATGA
GCTGATTTAACAAAAATTTAACGCGAATTTTAACAAAATTCAGGGCGCAAGGGCTGCTAAAGGAAGCGGA
ACACGTAGAAAGCCAGTCCGCAGAAACGGTGCTGACCCCGGATGAATGTCAGCTACTGGGCTATCTGGAC
AAGGGAAAACGCAAGCGCAAAGAGAAAGCAGGTAGCTTGCAGTGGGCTTACATGGCGATAGCTAGACTGG
GCGGTTTTATGGACAGCAAGCGAACCGGAATTGCCAGCTGGGGCGCCCTCTGGTAAGGTTGGGAAGCCCT
GCAAAGTAAACTGGATGGCTTTCTTGCCGCCAAGGATCTGATGGCGCAGGGGATCAAGATCTGATCAAGA
GACAGGATGAGGATCGTTTCGCATGATTGAACAAGATGGATTGCACGCAGGTTCTCCGGCCGCTTGGGTG
GAGAGGCTATTCGGCTATGACTGGGCACAACAGACAATCGGCTGCTCTGATGCCGCCGTGTTCCGGCTGT
CAGCGCAGGGGCGCCCGGTTCTTTTTGTCAAGACCGACCTGTCCGGTGCCCTGAATGAACTGCAGGACGA
GGCAGCGCGGCTATCGTGGCTGGCCACGACGGGCGTTCCTTGCGCAGCTGTGCTCGACGTTGTCACTGAA
GCGGGAAGGGACTGGCTGCTATTGGGCGAAGTGCCGGGGCAGGATCTCCTGTCATCCCACCTTGCTCCTG
CCGAGAAAGTATCCATCATGGCTGATGCAATGCGGCGGCTGCATACGCTTGATCCGGCTACCTGCCCATT
CGACCACCAAGCGAAACATCGCATCGAGCGAGCACGTACTCGGATGGAAGCCGGTCTTGTCGATCAGGAT
GATCTGGACGAAGAGCATCAGGGGCTCGCGCCAGCCGAACTGTTCGCCAGGCTCAAGGCGCGCATGCCCG
ACGGCGAGGATCTCGTCGTGACCCATGGCGATGCCTGCTTGCCGAATATCATGGTGGAAAATGGCCGCTT
TTCTGGATTCATCGACTGTGGCCGGCTGGGTGTGGCGGACCGCTATCAGGACATAGCGTTGGCTACCCGT
GATATTGCTGAAGAGCTTGGCGGCGAATGGGCTGACCGCTTCCTCGTGCTTTACGGTATCGCCGCTCCCG
ATTCGCAGCGCATCGCCTTCTATCGCCTTCTTGACGAGTTCTTCTGAATTGAAAAAGGAAGAGTATGAGT
ATTCAACATTTCCGTGTCGCCCTTATTCCCTTTTTTGCGGCATTTTGCCTTCCTGTTTTTGCTCACCCAG
AAACGCTGGTGAAAGTAAAAGATGCTGAAGATCAGTTGGGTGCACGAGTGGGTTACATCGAACTGGATCT
CAACAGCGGTAAGATCCTTGAGAGTTTTCGCCCCGAAGAACGTTTTCCAATGATGAGCACTTTTAAAGTT
CTGCTATGTGGCGCGGTATTATCCCGTATTGACGCCGGGCAAGAGCAACTCGGTCGCCGCATACACTATT
CTCAGAATGACTTGGTTGAGTACTCACCAGTCACAGAAAAGCATCTTACGGATGGCATGACAGTAAGAGA
ATTATGCAGTGCTGCCATAACCATGAGTGATAACACTGCGGCCAACTTACTTCTGACAACGATCGGAGGA
CCGAAGGAGCTAACCGCTTTTTTGCACAACATGGGGGATCATGTAACTCGCCTTGATCGTTGGGAACCGG
AGCTGAATGAAGCCATACCAAACGACGAGCGTGACACCACGATGCCTGTAGCAATGGCAACAACGTTGCG
CAAACTATTAACTGGCGAACTACTTACTCTAGCTTCCCGGCAACAATTAATAGACTGGATGGAGGCGGAT
AAAGTTGCAGGACCACTTCTGCGCTCGGCCCTTCCGGCTGGCTGGTTTATTGCTGATAAATCTGGAGCCG
GTGAGCGTGGGTCTCGCGGTATCATTGCAGCACTGGGGCCAGATGGTAAGCCCTCCCGTATCGTAGTTAT
CTACACGACGGGGAGTCAGGCAACTATGGATGAACGAAATAGACAGATCGCTGAGATAGGTGCCTCACTG
ATTAAGCATTGGTAACTGTCAGACCAAGTTTACTCATATATACTTTAGATTGATTTAAAACTTCATTTTT
AATTTAAAAGGATCTAGGTGAAGATCCTTTTTGATAATCTCATGACCAAAATCCCTTAACGTGAGTTTTC
GTTCCACTGAGCGTCAGACCCCGTAGAAAAGATCAAAGGATCTTCTTGAGATCCTTTTTTTCTGCGCGTA
ATCTGCTGCTTGCAAACAAAAAAACCACCGCTACCAGCGGTGGTTTGTTTGCCGGATCAAGAGCTACCAA
CTCTTTTTCCGAAGGTAACTGGCTTCAGCAGAGCGCAGATACCAAATACTGTTCTTCTAGTGTAGCCGTA
GTTAGGCCACCACTTCAAGAACTCTGTAGCACCGCCTACATACCTCGCTCTGCTAATCCTGTTACCAGTG
GCTGCTGCCAGTGGCGATAAGTCGTGTCTTACCGGGTTGGACTCAAGACGATAGTTACCGGATAAGGCGC
AGCGGTCGGGCTGAACGGGGGGTTCGTGCACACAGCCCAGCTTGGAGCGAA
