>Addgene plasmid #97321 | AAV_Nanog HMEJ donor | depositor partial sequence | sequence record 178931 | Nanog HMEJ donor
CGTAAGTCTCATATTTCACCTGGCCCCCTCCATCTTACCATCTTATTTTATGTGTCTGTGCCGTGTGTGT
GTGTGTGTGTGTGTGTGTGGCTGACCTATGGCTGTTGGGTATGGATCCCAGATTTCCTGTAAGAGCAGTC
AGTGGCTCTGCCTTTGCTTCCCAGTGTCATCCTGATCCATCTATGTCCATTAGTCCTGTCCCTTTCCCAT
CCCTCTTCCTCCACGCACTCTTTCTTGTGATCTTTGGTTCTTTGAGGCAGGCTCTCTCTATGTAGCCCTG
GCAGTCAGAGATCTGCCTGCCTAGTCTCAGGAGTGCTGGGGTTAACGGCCTGTGCGGCCATGCTAATCTT
TTCAGTATTTCTGCAGTTTACATCTTTAGAGTCCCCTTTTCACTCATTGCATTAATCACCTCTTTCAGAA
GGGCTCAGCACCAGTGGAGTATCCCAGCATCCATTGCAGCTATCCCCAGGGCTATCTGGTGAACGCATCT
GGAAGCCTTTCCATGTGGGGCAGCCAGACTTGGACCAACCCAACTTGGAGCAGCCAGACCTGGACCAACC
CAACTTGGAACAACCAGACCTGGACCAACCCAACTTGGAGCAGCCAGGCCTGGACCGCTCAGTCCTGGAA
CGGCCAGCCTTGGAATGCTGCTCCGCTCCATAACTTCGGGGAGGACTTTCTGCAGCCTTACGTACAGTTG
CAGCAAAACTTCTCTGCCAGTGATTTGGAGGTGAATTTGGAAGCCACTAGGGAAAGCCATGCGCATTTTA
GCACCCCACAAGCCTTGGAATTATTCCTGAACTACTCTGTGACTCCACCAGGTGAAATATTAATTAACGC
CACTAACTTCTCCCTGTTGAAACAAGCAGGGGATGTCGAAGAGAATCCCGGGCCAATGGTGAGCAAGGGC
GAGGAGGATAACATGGCCATCATCAAGGAGTTCATGCGCTTCAAGGTGCACATGGAGGGCTCCGTGAACG
GCCACGAGTTCGAGATCGAGGGCGAGGGCGAGGGCCGCCCCTACGAGGGCACCCAGACCGCCAAGCTGAA
GGTGACCAAGGGTGGCCCCCTGCCCTTCGCCTGGGACATCCTGTCCCCTCAGTTCATGTACGGCTCCAAG
GCCTACGTGAAGCACCCCGCCGACATCCCCGACTACTTGAAGCTGTCCTTCCCCGAGGGCTTCAAGTGGG
AGCGCGTGATGAACTTCGAGGACGGCGGCGTGGTGACCGTGACCCAGGACTCCTCCCTGCAGGACGGCGA
GTTCATCTACAAGGTGAAGCTGCGCGGCACCAACTTCCCCTCCGACGGCCCCGTAATGCAGAAGAAGACC
ATGGGCTGGGAGGCCTCCTCCGAGCGGATGTACCCCGAGGACGGCGCCCTGAAGGGCGAGATCAAGCAGA
GGCTGAAGCTGAAGGACGGCGGCCACTACGACGCTGAGGTCAAGACCACCTACAAGGCCAAGAAGCCCGT
GCAGCTGCCCGGCGCCTACAACGTCAACATCAAGTTGGACATCACCTCCCACAACGAGGACTACACCATC
GTGGAACAGTACGAACGCGCCGAGGGCCGCCACTCCACCGGCGGCATGGACGAGCTGTACAAGTAAGGCG
CGCCGAAATATGAGACTTACGCAACATCTGGGCTTAAAGTCAGGGCAAAGCCAGGTTCCTTCCTTCTTCC
AAATATTTTCATATTTTTTTTAAAGATTTATTTATTCATTATATGTAAGTACACTGTAGCTGTCTTCAGA
CACTCCAGAAGAGGGCGTCAGATCTTGTTACGTATGGTTGTGAGCCACCATGTGGTTGCTGGGATTTGAA
CTCCTGACCTTCGGAAGAGCAGTCGGGTGCTCTTATCCACTGAGCCATCTCACCAGCCCCTGGTTTATTT
TTTTAATTATTATTTGCTTTTTGTTTATCAAGACAGGGTTTCTCTGCATAGCTCTAATTGTCTTTGAACT
AGCTCTGCAGACCAGCCTGGCCTTGAACTCAGAGATCTGCCCACTTATCTTTGCCTCCTGAATGCTGGGA
CCAAAGGTGGCATACCACCACACCTGGCATATATATTGTTTATTTCTATTTCTATTTTTATTGGTGCCAG
AGCAAACCTAGGACTTAGAACATGCTGGGCACCAACTCAACTTCTGAGCTCTATTTACAACTTGGTGTGT
TAGTGTATTTGTCTTAGTTCTGAATTTGTCCTTTTTTTAGTGTTAACTCTAGGCTTTGGAGACAGTGAGG
TGCATATACTCTCTCCTTCCCAAGAATAAGTGCTTGAACACCCTTACCCACGCCCACCCACCCATGCTAG
TCTTTTTTCTTAGAAGCGTGGGTCTTGGTATACACTGTGTCATTTTGAGGGGTGAGGTTTAAAAGTATAT
ACAAAGTATAACGATATGGTGGCTACTCTCGAGGCCAGGTGAAATATGAGACTTACG
